>Addgene plasmid #58130 | tdTomato-Sec61-N-18 | addgene partial sequence | sequence record 122923 | SV40pA-R 5'-GAAATTTGTGATGCTATTGC-3'
GTTAACAACAACAATTGCATTCATTTTATGTTTCAGGTTCAGGGGGAGGTGTGGGAGGTTTTTTAAAGCA
AGTAAAACCTCTACAAATGTGGTATGGCTGATTATGATCTAGAGTCGCGGCCGCTTACTTGTACAGCTCG
TCCATGCCGTACAGGAACAGGTGGTGGCGGCCCTCGGAGCGCTCGTACTGTTCCACGATGGTGTAGTCCT
CGTTGTGGGAGGTGATGTCCAGCTTGGTGTCCACGTAGTAGTAGCCGGGCAGTTGCACGGGCTTCTTGGC
CATGTAGATGGTCTTGAACTCCACCAGGTAGTGGCCGCCGTCCTTCAGCTTCAGGGCCTGGTGGATCTCG
CCCTTCAGCACGCCGTCGCGGGGGTACAGGCGCTCGGTGGAGGCCTCCCAGCCCATGGTCTTCTTCTGCA
TTACGGGGCCGTCGGGGGGGAAGTTGGTGCCGCGCATCTTCACCTTGTAGATCAGCGTGCCGTCCTGCAG
GGAGGAGTCCTGGGTCACGGTCACCAGACCGCCGTCCTCGAAGTTCATCACGCGCTCCCACTTGAAGCCC
TCGGGGAAGGACAGCTTCTTGTAATCGGGGATGTCGGCGGGGTGCTTCACGTACGCCTTGGAGCCGTACA
TGAACTGGGGGGACAGGATGTCCCAGGCGAAGGGCAGGGGGCCGCCCTTGGTCACCTTCAGCTTGGCGGT
CTGGGTGCCCTCGTAGGGGCGGCCCTCGCCCTCGCCCTCGATCTCGAACTCGTGGCCGTTCATGGAGCCC
