>Addgene plasmid #58130 | tdTomato-Sec61-N-18 | addgene partial sequence | sequence record 132312 | CMV-F 5'-CGCAAATGGGCGGTAGGCGTG-3'
GCAGAGCTGGTTTAGTGAACCGTCAGATCCGCTAGCGCCACC
[288 nt withheld, positions 43-330]
GGACGAATTCTGCAGTCGACGGTACCGCGGGCCCGGGATCCACCGGTCGCCACCATGGTGAGCAAGGGCG
AGGAGGTCATCAAAGAGTTCATGCGCTTCAAGGTGCGCATGGAGGGCTCCATGAACGGCCACGAGTTCGA
GATCGAGGGCGAGGGCGAGGGCCGCCCCTACGAGGGCACCCAGACCGCCAAGCTGAAGGTGACCAAGGGC
GGCCCCCTGCCCTTCGCCTGGGACATCCTGTCCCCCCAGTTCATGTACGGCTCCAAGGCGTACGTGAAGC
ACCCCGCCGACATCCCCGATTACAAGAAGCTGTCCTTCCCCGAGGGCTTCAAGTGGGAGCGCGTGATGAA
CTTCGAGGACGGCGGTCTGGTGACCGTGACCCAGGACTCCTCCCTGCAGGACGGCACGCTGATCTACAAG
GTGAAGATGCGCGGCACCAACTTCCCC
