[The description below was written by a language model from this plasmid's Addgene catalogue record.]
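Description:
tdTomato-Sec61-N-18 is a mammalian expression plasmid built on the tdTomato-N1 backbone (about 4.75 kb without the insert) that produces a red fluorescent marker for the endoplasmic reticulum. The insert is human Sec61, linked in the record to the SEC61B gene, which encodes the beta subunit of the Sec61 translocon, an ER membrane protein complex. Expression is driven by the CMV promoter, a strong constitutive promoter in most mammalian cell lines. The N1-style layout places the gene of interest upstream of the fluorescent protein, so tdTomato is fused to the C terminus of Sec61. The "18" in the name probably refers to the length of the linker between the two parts, but the record does not say so. The listed 3′ sequencing primer implies an SV40 polyadenylation signal downstream of the fusion.

The plasmid is propagated in E. coli as a high-copy construct under kanamycin selection, and it carries a neomycin resistance marker that allows G418 selection of stably transfected mammalian cells. No feature table is provided, so the origin of replication and other backbone elements are not explicitly documented, and the cloning method is recorded as unknown.

tdTomato is a bright tandem-dimer red fluorescent protein, with excitation and emission maxima recorded here as 554 nm and 581 nm. The stated purpose is ER localization. The construct therefore suits live- or fixed-cell fluorescence imaging of ER morphology and dynamics. It can also serve as an organelle reference marker in multicolour experiments alongside green or far-red probes.
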