Addgene plasmid #58130: tdTomato-Sec61-N-18
Purpose: Localization: Endoplasmic Reticulum, Excitation: 554, Emission: 581
Depositing lab: Michael Davidson. Depositing organization: Florida State University, Tallahassee.
Backbone
  Vector backbone: tdTomato-N1
  Backbone size w/o insert (bp): 4750
  Vector type: Mammalian Expression
  Selectable markers: Neomycin (select with G418)
Growth in bacteria
  Bacterial resistance: Kanamycin, 50 μg/mL
  Growth temperature: 37°C
  Growth strain: DH5alpha
  Copy number: High Copy
Gene/Insert
  Gene/Insert name: Sec61 (alt name: NM_006808.2)
  Species: H. sapiens (human)
  Entrez Gene: SEC61B
  Promoter: CMV
  Tag / fusion protein: tdTomato (C terminal on backbone)
  Cloning method: Unknown
  Sequencing primers: 5′ CMV-F; 3′ SV40pA-R
Terms and licenses: Academic/Nonprofit Terms; Industry Terms: Not Available to Industry
Depositor comments: . Excitation = 554; Emission = 581
How to cite: tdTomato-Sec61-N-18 was a gift from Michael Davidson (Addgene plasmid # 58130 ; http://n2t.net/addgene:58130 ; RRID:Addgene_58130)
